Addgene plasmid #143499: TFORF1436
Purpose: Lentiviral vector for overexpressing transcription factor ORFs with unique 24-bp barcodes. Barcodes facilitate identification of transcription factors in pooled screens.
Depositing lab: Feng Zhang. Depositing organization: Broad Institute. Publication: A transcription factor atlas of directed differentiation. Joung J, Ma S, Tay T, Geiger-Schuller KR, Kirchgatterer PC, Verdine VK, Guo B, Arias-Garcia MA, Allen WE, Singh A, Kuksenko O, Abudayyeh OO, Gootenberg JS, Fu Z, Macrae RK, Buenrostro JD, Regev A, Zhang F. Cell. 2023 Jan 5;186(1):209-229.e26. doi: 10.1016/j.cell.2022.11.026. PubMed 36608654.
Backbone
  Vector backbone: pLX_TRC317
  Backbone manufacturer: Broad Institute Genetic Perturbation Platform
  Backbone size w/o insert (bp): 8264
  Vector type: Mammalian Expression, Lentiviral
  Selectable markers: Puromycin
Growth in bacteria
  Bacterial resistance: Ampicillin, 100 μg/mL
  Growth temperature: 37°C
  Growth strain: NEB Stable
  Copy number: High Copy
Gene/Insert
  Gene/Insert name: NFKBIZ
  Species: H. sapiens (human)
  Insert size (bp): 2258
  Entrez Gene: NFKBIZ (a.k.a. IKBZ, INAP, MAIL)
  Promoter: EF1a
  Cloning method: Unknown
  Sequencing primers: 5′ GGGTGGAGACTGAAGTTAGGCCAG; 3′ CACATAGCGTAAAAGGAGCAACATAG
Terms and licenses: Academic/Nonprofit Terms; Industry Terms: Not Available to Industry
Depositor comments: NM_031419,ENST00000326172 . The transcription factor ORF portion of this plasmid was synthesized by Genewiz. Please test multiple small colonies in case of plasmid recombination. To make this collection available in a timely manner, a portion of this collection was not fully sequenced by Addgene. If an Addgene verified full plasmid sequence is not available, please contact us prior to placing an order to request the full sequence.
How to cite: TFORF1436 was a gift from Feng Zhang (Addgene plasmid # 143499 ; http://n2t.net/addgene:143499 ; RRID:Addgene_143499)
