[The description below was written by a language model from this plasmid's Addgene catalogue record and pLannotate feature annotations shown in this document.]
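Description:
TFORF1436 is a lentiviral mammalian expression plasmid built on the pLX_TRC317 backbone. It belongs to a barcoded library of human transcription factor open reading frames and carries human NFKBIZ (also called IKBZ, INAP or MAIL), a nuclear IκB-family regulator that modulates NF-κB complexes. The ORF is a synthesized copy of a reference transcript isoform and is driven by the strong constitutive EF-1α promoter. A WPRE follows it to enhance transcript stability and expression. According to the catalogue entry, each clone in the collection also carries a unique 24-bp barcode. The barcode is not annotated as a feature. The short stretch between the ORF and the WPRE, where only a small U6 promoter fragment is detected, is a plausible location, but the record does not confirm this.

The viral portion has a third-generation layout. An RSV promoter fused to a truncated HIV-1 5' LTR drives genomic RNA production in packaging cells. It is followed by the Ψ packaging signal with a gag fragment, the RRE for Rev-dependent nuclear export, and a cPPT/CTS. A truncated 3' LTR closes the unit, followed by an SV40 polyadenylation signal. Upstream of the EF-1α cassette, an SV40 early promoter/origin drives puromycin N-acetyltransferase, which allows selection of transduced cells. In bacteria the plasmid is maintained by a high-copy ColE1/pUC origin and ampicillin resistance. An f1 origin and residual lac, T7 and T3 cloning-vector elements are also present. The depositor notes a risk of recombination during propagation.

The intended use is overexpression of NFKBIZ, alone or in pooled transcription factor screens such as directed differentiation studies, where barcode sequencing identifies which factor each cell received.
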