Features (pLannotate 1.2.2; 31 found; start..end, strand, type, name):
      5..231     +  promoter       RSV promoter: Rous sarcoma virus enhancer/promoter
    232..412     +  LTR            5' LTR (truncated): truncated 5' long terminal repeat (LTR) from HIV-1
    459..584     +  misc_feature   HIV-1 Ψ: packaging signal of human immunodeficiency virus type 1
    568..931     +  CDS            HIV-1 gag (fragment): gag protein from human immunodeficiency virus 1; gag
   1077..1310    +  misc_feature   RRE: The Rev response element (RRE) of HIV-1 allows for Rev-dependent mRNA export from the nucleus to the cytoplasm.
   1687..1713    +  CDS            Rev (fragment): human immunodeficiency virus 1 (HIV-1) Rev protein; rev; enhances nuclear export of unspliced and incompletely spliced viral mRNAs
   1720..1743    +  promoter       SV40 promoter (fragment): SV40 early promoter
   1744..1815    +  promoter       SV40 promoter (fragment): SV40 enhancer and early promoter
   1839..1974    +  rep_origin     SV40 ori: SV40 origin of replication
   2020..2616    +  CDS            PuroR (fragment): puromycin N-acetyltransferase; pac from Streptomyces; confers resistance to puromycin
   2665..2782    +  misc_feature   cPPT/CTS: central polypurine tract and central termination sequence of HIV-1
   2847..2913    +  CDS            small t antigen (fragment): SV40 (simian virus 40) small t antigen
   2920..4098    +  promoter       EF-1α promoter: strong constitutive promoter for human elongation factor EF-1α
   4115..6268    +  CDS            NFKBIZ: IKBZ_HUMAN - Also known as IKBZ, INAP, MAIL. Experimental evidence at protein level: Swiss-Prot protein existence level 1. Involved in regulation of NF-kappa-B transcription factor complexes. Inhibits NF-kappa-B activity without affecting its nuclear translocation upon stimulation. Inhibits DNA-binding of RELA and NFKB1/p50, and of the NF-kappa-B p65-p50 heterodimer and the NF-kappa-B p50-p50 homodimer. Seems also to activate NF-kappa-B-mediated transcription. In vitro, upon association with NFKB1/p50 has transcriptional activation activity and, together with NFKB1/p50 and RELA, is recruited t
   6284..6337    +  promoter       U6 promoter (fragment): RNA polymerase III promoter for human U6 snRNA
   6379..6967    +  misc_feature   WPRE: woodchuck hepatitis virus posttranscriptional regulatory element
   6963..7106    +  CDS            nef (fragment): NEF_HV1LA - Experimental evidence at protein level: Swiss-Prot protein existence level 1. Extracellular Nef protein targets CD4(+) T-lymphocytes for apoptosis by interacting with CXCR4 surface receptors. From Human immunodeficiency virus type 1 group M subtype B (isolate Lai) (HIV-1).
   7092..7272    +  LTR            5' LTR (truncated): truncated 5' long terminal repeat (LTR) from HIV-1
   7350..7471    +  polyA_signal   SV40 poly(A) signal: SV40 polyadenylation signal
   7511..7646    +  rep_origin     SV40 ori: SV40 origin of replication
   7667..7685    -  promoter       T7 promoter: promoter for bacteriophage T7 RNA polymerase
   7693..7848    +  CDS            lacZα (fragment): LacZα fragment of β-galactosidase; lacZ fragment
   7853..8281    +  rep_origin     f1 ori (sequence partly withheld): f1 bacteriophage origin of replication; arrow indicates direction of (+) strand synthesis
   8334..8438    +  promoter       AmpR promoter: bla
   8439..9299    +  CDS            AmpR: β-lactamase; bla; confers resistance to ampicillin, carbenicillin, and related antibiotics
   9470..10058   +  rep_origin     ori: high-copy-number ColE1/pMB1/pBR322/pUC origin of replication
  10241..10333   +  CDS            lacI (fragment): lac repressor; lacI; The lac repressor binds to the lac operator to inhibit transcription in E. coli. This inhibition can be relieved by adding lactose or isopropyl-β-D-thiogalactopyranoside (IPTG).
  10346..10367   +  protein_bind   CAP binding site: CAP binding activates transcription in the presence of cAMP. E. coli catabolite activator protein
  10382..10412   +  promoter       lac promoter: promoter for the E. coli lac operon
  10420..10436   +  protein_bind   lac operator: The lac repressor binds to the lac operator to inhibit transcription in E. coli. This inhibition can be relieved by adding lactose or isopropyl-β-D-thiogalactopyranoside (IPTG). lac repressor encoded by lacI
  10481..10499   +  promoter       T3 promoter: promoter for bacteriophage T3 RNA polymerase
>Addgene plasmid #143499 | TFORF1436 | addgene full sequence | sequence record 408708 | Addgene NGS Result
TTAATGTAGTCTTATGCAATACTCTTGTAGTCTTGCAACATGGTAACGATGAGTTAGCAACATGCCTTAC
AAGGAGAGAAAAAGCACCGTGCATGCCGATTGGTGGAAGTAAGGTGGTACGATCGTGCCTTATTAGGAAG
GCAACAGACGGGTCTGACATGGATTGGACGAACCACTGAATTGCCGCATTGCAGAGATATTGTATTTAAG
TGCCTAGCTCGATACATAAACGGGTCTCTCTGGTTAGACCAGATCTGAGCCTGGGAGCTCTCTGGCTAAC
TAGGGAACCCACTGCTTAAGCCTCAATAAAGCTTGCCTTGAGTGCTTCAAGTAGTGTGTGCCCGTCTGTT
GTGTGACTCTGGTAACTAGAGATCCCTCAGACCCTTTTAGTCAGTGTGGAAAATCTCTAGCAGTGGCGCC
CGAACAGGGACTTGAAAGCGAAAGGGAAACCAGAGGAGCTCTCTCGACGCAGGACTCGGCTTGCTGAAGC
GCGCACGGCAAGAGGCGAGGGGCGGCGACTGGTGAGTACGCCAAAAATTTTGACTAGCGGAGGCTAGAAG
GAGAGAGATGGGTGCGAGAGCGTCAGTATTAAGCGGGGGAGAATTAGATCGCGATGGGAAAAAATTCGGT
TAAGGCCAGGGGGAAAGAAAAAATATAAATTAAAACATATAGTATGGGCAAGCAGGGAGCTAGAACGATT
CGCAGTTAATCCTGGCCTGTTAGAAACATCAGAAGGCTGTAGACAAATACTGGGACAGCTACAACCATCC
CTTCAGACAGGATCAGAAGAACTTAGATCATTATATAATACAGTAGCAACCCTCTATTGTGTGCATCAAA
GGATAGAGATAAAAGACACCAAGGAAGCTTTAGACAAGATAGAGGAAGAGCAAAACAAAAGTAAGACCAC
CGCACAGCAAGCGGCCGCTGATCTTCAGACCTGGAGGAGGAGATATGAGGGACAATTGGAGAAGTGAATT
ATATAAATATAAAGTAGTAAAAATTGAACCATTAGGAGTAGCACCCACCAAGGCAAAGAGAAGAGTGGTG
CAGAGAGAAAAAAGAGCAGTGGGAATAGGAGCTTTGTTCCTTGGGTTCTTGGGAGCAGCAGGAAGCACTA
TGGGCGCAGCGTCAATGACGCTGACGGTACAGGCCAGACAATTATTGTCTGGTATAGTGCAGCAGCAGAA
CAATTTGCTGAGGGCTATTGAGGCGCAACAGCATCTGTTGCAACTCACAGTCTGGGGCATCAAGCAGCTC
CAGGCAAGAATCCTGGCTGTGGAAAGATACCTAAAGGATCAACAGCTCCTGGGGATTTGGGGTTGCTCTG
GAAAACTCATTTGCACCACTGCTGTGCCTTGGAATGCTAGTTGGAGTAATAAATCTCTGGAACAGATTTG
GAATCACACGACCTGGATGGAGTGGGACAGAGAAATTAACAATTACACAAGCTTAATACACTCCTTAATT
GAAGAATCGCAAAACCAGCAAGAAAAGAATGAACAAGAATTATTGGAATTAGATAAATGGGCAAGTTTGT
GGAATTGGTTTAACATAACAAATTGGCTGTGGTATATAAAATTATTCATAATGATAGTAGGAGGCTTGGT
AGGTTTAAGAATAGTTTTTGCTGTACTTTCTATAGTGAATAGAGTTAGGCAGGGATATTCACCATTATCG
TTTCAGACCCACCTCCCAACCCCGAGGGGACCCATGCATTGCATCTCAATTAGTCAGCAACCAGGTGTGG
AAAGTCCCCAGGCTCCCCAGCAGGCAGAAGTATGCAAAGCATGCGTCTCAATTAGTCAGCAACCATAGTC
CCGCCCCTAACTCCGCCCATCCCGCCCCTAACTCCGCCCAGTTCCGCCCATTCTCCGCCCCATGGCTGAC
TAATTTTTTTTATTTATGCAGAGGCCGAGGCCGCCTCGGCCTCTGAGCTATTCCAGAAGTAGTGAGGAGG
CTTTTTTGGAGGCCTAGGCTTTTGCAAAAAGCTTTCTAGAGGTACCACCGGAGCTTACCATGACCGAGTA
CAAGCCCACGGTGCGCCTCGCCACCCGCGACGACGTCCCCAGGGCCGTACGCACCCTCGCCGCCGCGTTC
GCCGACTACCCCGCCACGCGCCACACCGTCGATCCGGACCGCCACATCGAGCGGGTCACCGAGCTGCAAG
AACTCTTCCTCACGCGCGTCGGGCTCGACATCGGCAAGGTGTGGGTCGCGGACGACGGCGCCGCCGTGGC
GGTCTGGACCACGCCGGAGAGCGTCGAAGCGGGGGCGGTGTTCGCCGAGATCGGCCCGCGCATGGCCGAG
TTGAGCGGTTCCCGGCTGGCCGCGCAGCAACAGATGGAAGGCCTCCTGGCGCCGCACCGGCCCAAGGAGC
CCGCGTGGTTCCTGGCCACCGTCGGCGTCTCGCCCGACCACCAGGGCAAGGGTCTGGGCAGCGCCGTCGT
GCTCCCCGGAGTGGAGGCGGCCGAGCGCGCCGGGGTGCCCGCCTTCCTGGAGACCTCCGCGCCCCGCAAC
CTCCCCTTCTACGAGCGGCTCGGCTTCACCGTCACCGCCGACGTCGAGGTGCCCGAAGGACCGCGCACCT
GGTGCATGACCCGCAAGCCCGGTGCCAGTTAACGAATTCTAGATCTTGAGACAAATGGCAGTATTCATCC
ACAATTTTAAAAGAAAAGGGGGGATTGGGGGGTACAGTGCAGGGGAAAGAATAGTAGACATAATAGCAAC
AGACATACAAACTAAAGAATTACAAAAACAAATTACAAAAATTCAAAATTTTCGGGTTTATTACAGGGAC
AGCAGAGATCCACTTTGGCGCCGGCTCGAGGCCTGCAGGTGCAAAGATGGATAAAGTTTTAAACAGAGAG
GAATCTTTGCAGCTAATGGACCTTCTAGGTCTTGAAAGGAGTGGGAATTGGCTCCGGTGCCCGTCAGTGG
GCAGAGCGCACATCGCCCACAGTCCCCGAGAAGTTGGGGGGAGGGGTCGGCAATTGAACCGGTGCCTAGA
GAAGGTGGCGCGGGGTAAACTGGGAAAGTGATGTCGTGTACTGGCTCCGCCTTTTTCCCGAGGGTGGGGG
AGAACCGTATATAAGTGCAGTAGTCGCCGTGAACGTTCTTTTTCGCAACGGGTTTGCCGCCAGAACACAG
GTAAGTGCCGTGTGTGGTTCCCGCGGGCCTGGCCTCTTTACGGGTTATGGCCCTTGCGTGCCTTGAATTA
CTTCCACCTGGCTGCAGTACGTGATTCTTGATCCCGAGCTTCGGGTTGGAAGTGGGTGGGAGAGTTCGAG
GCCTTGCGCTTAAGGAGCCCCTTCGCCTCGTGCTTGAGTTGAGGCCTGGCCTGGGCGCTGGGGCCGCCGC
GTGCGAATCTGGTGGCACCTTCGCGCCTGTCTCGCTGCTTTCGATAAGTCTCTAGCCATTTAAAATTTTT
GATGACCTGCTGCGACGCTTTTTTTCTGGCAAGATAGTCTTGTAAATGCGGGCCAAGATCTGCACACTGG
TATTTCGGTTTTTGGGGCCGCGGGCGGCGACGGGGCCCGTGCGTCCCAGCGCACATGTTCGGCGAGGCGG
GGCCTGCGAGCGCGGCCACCGAGAATCGGACGGGGGTAGTCTCAAGCTGGCCGGCCTGCTCTGGTGCCTG
GCCTCGCGCCGCCGTGTATCGCCCCGCCCTGGGCGGCAAGGCTGGCCCGGTCGGCACCAGTTGCGTGAGC
GGAAAGATGGCCGCTTCCCGGCCCTGCTGCAGGGAGCTCAAAATGGAGGACGCGGCGCTCGGGAGAGCGG
GCGGGTGAGTCACCCACACAAAGGAAAAGGGCCTTTCCGTCCTCAGCCGTCGCTTCATGTGACTCCACGG
AGTACCGGGCGCCGTCCAGGCACCTCGATTAGTTCTCGAGCTTTTGGAGTACGTCGTCTTTAGGTTGGGG
GGAGGGGTTTTATGCGATGGAGTTTCCCCACACTGAGTGGGTGGAGACTGAAGTTAGGCCAGCTTGGCAC
TTGATGTAATTCTCCTTGGAATTTGCCCTTTTTGAGTTTGGATCTTGGTTCATTCTCAAGCCTCAGACAG
TGGTTCAAAGTTTTTTTCTTCCATTTCAGGTGTCGTGAGGCTAGCACCGCCACCATGATTGTGGACAAGC
TGCTGGACGACAGCCGCGGCGGAGAGGGGCTGCGGGACGCGGCGGGCGGCTGCGGCCTCATGACCAGCCC
GCTCAACCTGAGCTACTTCTACGGCGCGTCGCCGCCCGCCGCCGCCCCGGGCGCCTGCGACGCCAGCTGC
TCGGTCTTGGGCCCCTCGGCGCCCGGCTCGCCCGGCTCCGACTCCTCCGACTTCTCCTCTGCCTCGTCGG
TGTCCTCCTGCGGCGCCGTGGAGTCCCGGTCGAGAGGCGGCGCCCGCGCCGAGCGCCAGCCAGTTGAGCC
CCATATGGGGGTTGGCAGGCAGCAGAGAGGCCCCTTTCAAGGTGTTCGGGTAAAGAACTCAGTGAAGGAA
CTCCTGTTGCACATCCGAAGTCATAAACAGAAGGCTTCTGGCCAAGCTGTGGATGATTTTAAGACACAAG
GTGTGAACATAGAACAGTTCAGAGAATTGAAGAACACAGTATCATACAGTGGGAAAAGGAAAGGGCCCGA
TTCGTTGTCTGATGGACCTGCTTGCAAAAGGCCAGCTCTGTTGCATTCCCAATTTTTGACACCACCTCAA
ACACCAACGCCCGGGGAGAGCATGGAAGATGTTCATCTCAATGAACCCAAACAGGAGAGCAGTGCTGATC
TGCTTCAGAACATTATCAACATTAAGAATGAATGCAGCCCCGTTTCCCTGAACACAGTTCAAGTTAGCTG
GCTGAACCCCGTGGTGGTCCCTCAGAGCTCCCCCGCAGAGCAGTGTCAGGACTTCCATGGAGGGCAGGTC
TTTTCTCCACCTCAGAAATGCCAACCATTCCAAGTCAGGGGCTCCCAACAAATGATAGACCAGGCTTCCC
TGTACCAGTATTCTCCACAGAACCAGCATGTAGAGCAGCAGCCACACTACACCCACAAACCAACTCTGGA
ATACAGTCCTTTTCCCATACCTCCCCAGTCCCCCGCTTATGAACCAAACCTCTTTGATGGTCCAGAATCA
CAGTTTTGCCCAAACCAAAGCTTAGTTTCCCTTCTTGGTGATCAAAGGGAATCTGAGAATATTGCTAATC
CCATGCAGACTTCCTCCAGTGTTCAGCAGCAAAATGATGCTCACTTGCACAGCTTCAGCATGATGCCCAG
CAGCGCCTGTGAGGCCATGGTGGGGCACGAGATGGCCTCTGACTCTTCAAACACTTCACTGCCATTCTCA
AACATGGGAAATCCAATGAACACCACACAGTTAGGGAAATCACTTTTTCAGTGGCAGGTGGAGCAGGAAG
AAAGCAAATTGGCAAATATTTCCCAAGACCAGTTTCTTTCAAAGGATGCAGATGGTGACACGTTCCTTCA
TATTGCTGTTGCCCAAGGGAGAAGGGCACTTTCCTATGTTCTTGCAAGAAAGATGAATGCACTTCACATG
CTGGATATTAAAGAGCACAATGGACAGAGTGCCTTTCAGGTGGCAGTGGCTGCCAATCAGCATCTCATTG
TGCAGGATCTGGTGAACATCGGGGCACAGGTGAACACCACAGACTGCTGGGGAAGAACACCTCTGCATGT
GTGTGCTGAGAAGGGCCACTCCCAGGTGCTTCAGGCGATTCAGAAGGGAGCAGTGGGAAGTAATCAGTTT
GTGGATCTTGAGGCAACTAACTATGATGGCCTGACTCCCCTTCACTGTGCAGTCATAGCCCACAATGCTG
TGGTCCATGAACTCCAGAGAAATCAACAGCCTCATTCACCTGAAGTTCAGGAGCTTTTACTGAAGAATAA
GAGTCTGGTTGATACCATTAAGTGCCTAATTCAAATGGGAGCAGCGGTGGAAGCGAAGGATCGCAAAAGT
GGCCGCACAGCCCTGCATTTGGCAGCTGAAGAAGCAAATCTGGAACTCATTCGCCTCTTTTTGGAGCTGC
CCAGTTGCCTGTCTTTTGTGAATGCAAAGGCTTACAATGGCAACACTGCCCTCCATGTTGCTGCCAGCTT
GCAGTATCGGTTGACACAATTAGATGCTGTCCGCCTGTTGATGAGGAAGGGAGCAGACCCAAGTACTCGG
AACTTGGAGAACGAACAGCCAGTGCATTTGGTTCCCGATGGCCCTGTGGGAGAACAGATCCGACGTATCC
TGAAGGGAAAGTCCATTCAGCAGAGAGCTCCACCGTATTAGTAATGAACTAGTCCGTAACTTGAAAGTAT
TTCGATTTCTTGGCTTTATATATCTTGTGGAAAGGACGAGGCAGTGGTACGACACGCACAAGAACGCGTT
AAGTCGACAATCAACCTCTGGATTACAAAATTTGTGAAAGATTGACTGGTATTCTTAACTATGTTGCTCC
TTTTACGCTATGTGGATACGCTGCTTTAATGCCTTTGTATCATGCTATTGCTTCCCGTATGGCTTTCATT
TTCTCCTCCTTGTATAAATCCTGGTTGCTGTCTCTTTATGAGGAGTTGTGGCCCGTTGTCAGGCAACGTG
GCGTGGTGTGCACTGTGTTTGCTGACGCAACCCCCACTGGTTGGGGCATTGCCACCACCTGTCAGCTCCT
TTCCGGGACTTTCGCTTTCCCCCTCCCTATTGCCACGGCGGAACTCATCGCCGCCTGCCTTGCCCGCTGC
TGGACAGGGGCTCGGCTGTTGGGCACTGACAATTCCGTGGTGTTGTCGGGGAAATCATCGTCCTTTCCTT
GGCTGCTCGCCTGTGTTGCCACCTGGATTCTGCGCGGGACGTCCTTCTGCTACGTCCCTTCGGCCCTCAA
TCCAGCGGACCTTCCTTCCCGCGGCCTGCTGCCGGCTCTGCGGCCTCTTCCGCGTCTTCGCCTTCGCCCT
CAGACGAGTCGGATCTCCCTTTGGGCCGCCTCCCCGCGTCGACTTTAAGACCAATGACTTACAAGGCAGC
TGTAGATCTTAGCCACTTTTTAAAAGAAAAGGGGGGACTGGAAGGGCTAATTCACTCCCAACGAAGATAA
GATCTGCTTTTTGCTTGTACTGGGTCTCTCTGGTTAGACCAGATCTGAGCCTGGGAGCTCTCTGGCTAAC
TAGGGAACCCACTGCTTAAGCCTCAATAAAGCTTGCCTTGAGTGCTTCAAGTAGTGTGTGCCCGTCTGTT
GTGTGACTCTGGTAACTAGAGATCCCTCAGACCCTTTTAGTCAGTGTGGAAAATCTCTAGCAGTACGTAT
AGTAGTTCATGTCATCTTATTATTCAGTATTTATAACTTGCAAAGAAATGAATATCAGAGAGTGAGAGGA
ACTTGTTTATTGCAGCTTATAATGGTTACAAATAAAGCAATAGCATCACAAATTTCACAAATAAAGCATT
TTTTTCACTGCATTCTAGTTGTGGTTTGTCCAAACTCATCAATGTATCTTATCATGTCTGGCTCTAGCTA
TCCCGCCCCTAACTCCGCCCATCCCGCCCCTAACTCCGCCCAGTTCCGCCCATTCTCCGCCCCATGGCTG
ACTAATTTTTTTTATTTATGCAGAGGCCGAGGCCGCCTCGGCCTCTGAGCTATTCCAGAAGTAGTGAGGA
GGCTTTTTTGGAGGCCTAGGGACGTACCCAATTCGCCCTATAGTGAGTCGTATTACGCGCGCTCACTGGC
CGTCGTTTTACAACGTCGTGACTGGGAAAACCCTGGCGTTACCCAACTTAATCGCCTTGCAGCACATCCC
CCTTTCGCCAGCTGGCGTAATAGCGAAGAGGCCCGCACCGATCGCCCTTCCCAACAGTTGCGCAGCCTGA
ATGGCGAATGGG
[124 nt withheld, positions 7853-7976]
C
[91 nt withheld, positions 7978-8068]
A
[49 nt withheld, positions 8070-8118]
CCTTTGACGTTGGAGTCCACGTTCTTT
[37 nt withheld, positions 8146-8182]
ACCCTATCTCGGTCTATTCTTTTGATTTATAAGGGATTTTGCCGATTTCGGCCTATTGGTTAAAAAATGA
GCTGATTTAACAAAAATTTAACGCGAATTTTAACAAAATATTAACGCTTACAATTTAGGTGGCACTTTTC
GGGGAAATGTGCGCGGAACCCCTATTTGTTTATTTTTCTAAATACATTCAAATATGTATCCGCTCATGAG
ACAATAACCCTGATAAATGCTTCAATAATATTGAAAAAGGAAGAGTATGAGTATTCAACATTTCCGTGTC
GCCCTTATTCCCTTTTTTGCGGCATTTTGCCTTCCTGTTTTTGCTCACCCAGAAACGCTGGTGAAAGTAA
AAGATGCTGAAGATCAGTTGGGTGCACGAGTGGGTTACATCGAACTGGATCTCAACAGCGGTAAGATCCT
TGAGAGTTTTCGCCCCGAAGAACGTTTTCCAATGATGAGCACTTTTAAAGTTCTGCTATGTGGCGCGGTA
TTATCCCGTATTGACGCCGGGCAAGAGCAACTCGGTCGCCGCATACACTATTCTCAGAATGACTTGGTTG
AGTACTCACCAGTCACAGAAAAGCATCTTACGGATGGCATGACAGTAAGAGAATTATGCAGTGCTGCCAT
AACCATGAGTGATAACACTGCGGCCAACTTACTTCTGACAACGATCGGAGGACCGAAGGAGCTAACCGCT
TTTTTGCACAACATGGGGGATCATGTAACTCGCCTTGATCGTTGGGAACCGGAGCTGAATGAAGCCATAC
CAAACGACGAGCGTGACACCACGATGCCTGTAGCAATGGCAACAACGTTGCGCAAACTATTAACTGGCGA
ACTACTTACTCTAGCTTCCCGGCAACAATTAATAGACTGGATGGAGGCGGATAAAGTTGCAGGACCACTT
CTGCGCTCGGCCCTTCCGGCTGGCTGGTTTATTGCTGATAAATCTGGAGCCGGTGAGCGTGGGTCTCGCG
GTATCATTGCAGCACTGGGGCCAGATGGTAAGCCCTCCCGTATCGTAGTTATCTACACGACGGGGAGTCA
GGCAACTATGGATGAACGAAATAGACAGATCGCTGAGATAGGTGCCTCACTGATTAAGCATTGGTAACTG
TCAGACCAAGTTTACTCATATATACTTTAGATTGATTTAAAACTTCATTTTTAATTTAAAAGGATCTAGG
TGAAGATCCTTTTTGATAATCTCATGACCAAAATCCCTTAACGTGAGTTTTCGTTCCACTGAGCGTCAGA
CCCCGTAGAAAAGATCAAAGGATCTTCTTGAGATCCTTTTTTTCTGCGCGTAATCTGCTGCTTGCAAACA
AAAAAACCACCGCTACCAGCGGTGGTTTGTTTGCCGGATCAAGAGCTACCAACTCTTTTTCCGAAGGTAA
CTGGCTTCAGCAGAGCGCAGATACCAAATACTGTTCTTCTAGTGTAGCCGTAGTTAGGCCACCACTTCAA
GAACTCTGTAGCACCGCCTACATACCTCGCTCTGCTAATCCTGTTACCAGTGGCTGCTGCCAGTGGCGAT
AAGTCGTGTCTTACCGGGTTGGACTCAAGACGATAGTTACCGGATAAGGCGCAGCGGTCGGGCTGAACGG
GGGGTTCGTGCACACAGCCCAGCTTGGAGCGAACGACCTACACCGAACTGAGATACCTACAGCGTGAGCT
ATGAGAAAGCGCCACGCTTCCCGAAGGGAGAAAGGCGGACAGGTATCCGGTAAGCGGCAGGGTCGGAACA
GGAGAGCGCACGAGGGAGCTTCCAGGGGGAAACGCCTGGTATCTTTATAGTCCTGTCGGGTTTCGCCACC
TCTGACTTGAGCGTCGATTTTTGTGATGCTCGTCAGGGGGGCGGAGCCTATGGAAAAACGCCAGCAACGC
GGCCTTTTTACGGTTCCTGGCCTTTTGCTGGCCTTTTGCTCACATGTTCTTTCCTGCGTTATCCCCTGAT
TCTGTGGATAACCGTATTACCGCCTTTGAGTGAGCTGATACCGCTCGCCGCAGCCGAACGACCGAGCGCA
GCGAGTCAGTGAGCGAGGAAGCGGAAGAGCGCCCAATACGCAAACCGCCTCTCCCCGCGCGTTGGCCGAT
TCATTAATGCAGCTGGCACGACAGGTTTCCCGACTGGAAAGCGGGCAGTGAGCGCAACGCAATTAATGTG
AGTTAGCTCACTCATTAGGCACCCCAGGCTTTACACTTTATGCTTCCGGCTCGTATGTTGTGTGGAATTG
TGAGCGGATAACAATTTCACACAGGAAACAGCTATGACCATGATTACGCCAAGCGCGCAATTAACCCTCA
CTAAAGGGAACAAAAGCTGGAGCTGCAAGC
