>Addgene plasmid #143499 | TFORF1436 | depositor partial sequence | sequence record 282627 | Insert
ACCGCCACCATGATTGTGGACAAGCTGCTGGACGACAGCCGCGGCGGAGAGGGGCTGCGGGACGCGGCGG
GCGGCTGCGGCCTCATGACCAGCCCGCTCAACCTGAGCTACTTCTACGGCGCGTCGCCGCCCGCCGCCGC
CCCGGGCGCCTGCGACGCCAGCTGCTCGGTCTTGGGCCCCTCGGCGCCCGGCTCGCCCGGCTCCGACTCC
TCCGACTTCTCCTCTGCCTCGTCGGTGTCCTCCTGCGGCGCCGTGGAGTCCCGGTCGAGAGGCGGCGCCC
GCGCCGAGCGCCAGCCAGTTGAGCCCCATATGGGGGTTGGCAGGCAGCAGAGAGGCCCCTTTCAAGGTGT
TCGGGTAAAGAACTCAGTGAAGGAACTCCTGTTGCACATCCGAAGTCATAAACAGAAGGCTTCTGGCCAA
GCTGTGGATGATTTTAAGACACAAGGTGTGAACATAGAACAGTTCAGAGAATTGAAGAACACAGTATCAT
ACAGTGGGAAAAGGAAAGGGCCCGATTCGTTGTCTGATGGACCTGCTTGCAAAAGGCCAGCTCTGTTGCA
TTCCCAATTTTTGACACCACCTCAAACACCAACGCCCGGGGAGAGCATGGAAGATGTTCATCTCAATGAA
CCCAAACAGGAGAGCAGTGCTGATCTGCTTCAGAACATTATCAACATTAAGAATGAATGCAGCCCCGTTT
CCCTGAACACAGTTCAAGTTAGCTGGCTGAACCCCGTGGTGGTCCCTCAGAGCTCCCCCGCAGAGCAGTG
TCAGGACTTCCATGGAGGGCAGGTCTTTTCTCCACCTCAGAAATGCCAACCATTCCAAGTCAGGGGCTCC
CAACAAATGATAGACCAGGCTTCCCTGTACCAGTATTCTCCACAGAACCAGCATGTAGAGCAGCAGCCAC
ACTACACCCACAAACCAACTCTGGAATACAGTCCTTTTCCCATACCTCCCCAGTCCCCCGCTTATGAACC
AAACCTCTTTGATGGTCCAGAATCACAGTTTTGCCCAAACCAAAGCTTAGTTTCCCTTCTTGGTGATCAA
AGGGAATCTGAGAATATTGCTAATCCCATGCAGACTTCCTCCAGTGTTCAGCAGCAAAATGATGCTCACT
TGCACAGCTTCAGCATGATGCCCAGCAGCGCCTGTGAGGCCATGGTGGGGCACGAGATGGCCTCTGACTC
TTCAAACACTTCACTGCCATTCTCAAACATGGGAAATCCAATGAACACCACACAGTTAGGGAAATCACTT
TTTCAGTGGCAGGTGGAGCAGGAAGAAAGCAAATTGGCAAATATTTCCCAAGACCAGTTTCTTTCAAAGG
ATGCAGATGGTGACACGTTCCTTCATATTGCTGTTGCCCAAGGGAGAAGGGCACTTTCCTATGTTCTTGC
AAGAAAGATGAATGCACTTCACATGCTGGATATTAAAGAGCACAATGGACAGAGTGCCTTTCAGGTGGCA
GTGGCTGCCAATCAGCATCTCATTGTGCAGGATCTGGTGAACATCGGGGCACAGGTGAACACCACAGACT
GCTGGGGAAGAACACCTCTGCATGTGTGTGCTGAGAAGGGCCACTCCCAGGTGCTTCAGGCGATTCAGAA
GGGAGCAGTGGGAAGTAATCAGTTTGTGGATCTTGAGGCAACTAACTATGATGGCCTGACTCCCCTTCAC
TGTGCAGTCATAGCCCACAATGCTGTGGTCCATGAACTCCAGAGAAATCAACAGCCTCATTCACCTGAAG
TTCAGGAGCTTTTACTGAAGAATAAGAGTCTGGTTGATACCATTAAGTGCCTAATTCAAATGGGAGCAGC
GGTGGAAGCGAAGGATCGCAAAAGTGGCCGCACAGCCCTGCATTTGGCAGCTGAAGAAGCAAATCTGGAA
CTCATTCGCCTCTTTTTGGAGCTGCCCAGTTGCCTGTCTTTTGTGAATGCAAAGGCTTACAATGGCAACA
CTGCCCTCCATGTTGCTGCCAGCTTGCAGTATCGGTTGACACAATTAGATGCTGTCCGCCTGTTGATGAG
GAAGGGAGCAGACCCAAGTACTCGGAACTTGGAGAACGAACAGCCAGTGCATTTGGTTCCCGATGGCCCT
GTGGGAGAACAGATCCGACGTATCCTGAAGGGAAAGTCCATTCAGCAGAGAGCTCCACCGTATTAGTAAT
GAACTAGTCCGTAACTTGAAAGTATTTCGATTTCTTGGCTTTATATATCTTGTGGAAAGGACGAGGCAGT
GGTACGACACGCACAAGA
