>Addgene plasmid #143499 | TFORF1436 | depositor partial sequence | sequence record 282628 | Barcode
GGCAGTGGTACGACACGCACAAGA
